>Addgene plasmid #135822 | D6_Ld_100150 | addgene full sequence | sequence record 274522 | Addgene NGS Result
GTGATGCGGTTTTGGCAGTACACCAATGGGCGTGGATAGCGGTTTGACTCACGGGGATTTCCAAGTCTCC
ACCCCATTGACGTCAATGGGAGTTTGTTTTGGCACCAAAATCAACGGGACTTTCCAAAATGTCGTAATAA
CCCCGCCCCGTTGACGCAAATGGGCGGTAGGCGTGTACGGTGGGAGGTCTATATAAGCAGAGCTCGTTTA
GTGAACCGTCAGATCCTCACTCTCTTCCGCATCGCTGTCTGCGAGGGCCAGCTGTTGGGCTCGCGGTTGA
GGACAAACTCTTCGCGGTCTTTCCAGTACTCTTGGATCGGAAACCCGTCGGCCTCCGAACGGTACTCCGC
CACCGAGGGACCTGAGCGAGTCCGCATCGACCGGATCGGAAAACCTCTCGAGAAAGGCGTCTAACCAGTC
ACAGTCGCAAGGTAGGCTGAGCACCGTGGCGGGCGGCAGCGGGTGGCGGTCGGGGTTGTTTCTGGCGGAG
GTGCTGCTGATGATGTAATTAAAGTAGGCGGTCTTGAGACGGCGGATGGTCGAGGTGAGGTGTGGCAGGC
TTGAGATCCAGCTGTTGGGGTGAGTACTCCCTCTCAAAAGCGGGCATTACTTCTGCGCTAAGATTGTCAG
TTTCCAAAAACGAGGAGGATTTGATATTCACCTGGCCCGATCTGGCCATACACTTGAGTGACAATGACAT
CCACTTTGCCTTTCTCTCCACAGGTGTCCACTCCCAGGTCCAAGTTTGCCACCATGGAGTTTCAGACCCA
GGTACTCATGTCCCTGCTGCTCTGCATGTCTGGTGCGGCCGCCACCAACCCTCTGCAGAGCAGACACATG
CAGCTGACCCAGAACGCCGTGAAGAAGTCCGAGGCCAACCTGGTCAACTGCCGGGAAGTGAACGCCGACC
TGAAGTCCGGCGGAGGCGTGAACGCCGCCCAGGCCATTGCCGAGATGCGGCGGCAGCGCGAGGAACTGAT
GAACATCGTGGCCCTGGAACGCGAGCGGGTGGTGTCCGCTAGAAGCCTGCTGCAGGTCTGCGAGGACGAG
CTGGCCAGCGACCTGAGCGTGCTGTTCGGCGTGGCCGACCACAACTTCACCGCCCGGATCAGAAGCCTGG
AAGAGAAGCGGAAGCACCTGGAAGGCCTGCACAGCATGCTGAACACCACCCCCTTCGGCGCCGTGGAACT
GCGGCGGTCTAGCGAGATTAGAGCCCTGCAGGCCGCCCTGCTGCACGAGATGCGGGCCAGCAAGAAGAAA
GCCGAGAACGGCGTGGCCAACGGCGAGGCCTGCACCAAGACCAGCGACAAGTACAGCGTGGTGTTCGACA
TCGGCAGCACCGGCAACCGGGTGCACGTGTACAAGTACCGGGTGGCCCCTGCCACCCATACAGCCGCCGC
TGCCGGCTCCGAGCTGAGCGACATCGACCTGGTGGAAGAACTGTTCGAGCTGAACCACAAGGCCCTGAGC
GAGCTGGACAACCCCGTGCAGGATGCCCCTGAGGCCCTGTGGGAGCTGTTCATGAAGGCCAAGTACTTCG
TGCCCGCCGAGCTGCACGCCTGCACCGCCGTGGAATTCAAGGCCACAGCCGGCCTGCGGATGCTGGGCAT
GGAAAAGGCCACCGAGATCCTGGACGGCATCCGGGCCAGATACCGGAACGAGACATTCTGGCTGCGGGGC
AACGCCCCCGTGCGGATCCTGGATGCCTGCGAAGAGGGCCCCATGGCCTGGCTGACCGTGAACTACCTGC
TGGGCGTGTTCAGCCGGGGCACCAAGGCCACTGCCAGCACCGTGGCCGTGATCGATCTGGGCGGAGGCAG
CACCCAGATCGTGTTCGAGCCTGGCGAGAGCGCCTTCCACGGCATGCGGACCGACCTGAGATACAGCGCC
ACCCTGGGCAGCAGAAGCGTGTCCGCCTACCAGCACAGCTACGAGGGCTATGGCCTGCACGCCGCCACAA
AAGAGCTGCTGTTCCATATTCAGGGCAAGAGCCAGGAAAAGCCTGGCGGCGGAACCACCACCAGCACCGC
CACCACCACCACAACCACTACCCCCGCCAACAGCGGCGATAAGGCCCTGCCCGTGTGGAACGTGCTGGGC
AATCTGGGCGCCGACGGCAGCAGCGAGAGGGACGGAATCGTGACCAAACGGGCCCCTCCCATGCCCCCTC
CACCTCTGCCTGATGCCGAGGCCGTGGAAGCCTTCCCTTGCTTCGCCGTGGGCTACGAGGACCCCCTGGG
CGTGAAGAACATCAAGAAGAACAACGCCGGCGAGCCCGCCATGCCCCCCAATTTCCAGGCCTGCGCCAAC
CTGTTCCGGGACCGGCTGCTGAAGCCTGTGGGCCTGACATGCGAGGCCGCCAACTGTGGAATCGCCGGCG
TGATGCAGCCCCCCCTGACCAATTTCACCGGCGAGATCTACGTGTTCAGCTTCATCTTCGACCTGCTGGC
CCTGGCCAACAGCAGCCTGGTGCCTGCTGGCGCCGCTGTGTCCCGCGAGAAGTTCGAAGTGAAGCTGCCC
GACCTGGCCACAATCGCCGAGGGCCACTGTGCCGCCTTCAGCCTGACCAGAATTGCCGAGGCCACCGCCA
AAGAGGGCCTGGGCAGCCTGAAGCCCGAGTACGAGTGCATGTACTACAGCTACGTGTACGCCCTGCTGAG
ATACGGCTACGAGGTGCCCGAGGACCGGGTGCTGCACGTGGTCAAGAAGATCCGGGGCTACGAGACAGCC
TGGTCCCTGGGCGCCAGCCTGCTGAGCCTGACAGGCGCGCCCGGCAGCCTGCACCACATCCTGGACGCCC
AGAAGATGCTGTGGAACCACAGGGACAGGAACCTGCCTCCTCTGGCCCCTCTGGGCCCCCACCACCATCA
CCACCATTGAGTCTAGACACGTGATTAATTAAGGATCCCCCGACCTCGACCTCTGGCTAATAAAGGAAAT
TTATTTTCATTGCAATAGTGTGTTGGAATTTTTTGTGTCTCTCACTCGGAAGGACATATGGGAGGGCAAA
TCATTTGGTCGAGATCCCTCGGAGATCTCTAGCTAGAGGATCGATCCCCGCCCCGGACGAACTAAACCTG
ACTACGACATCTCTGCCCCTTCTTCGCGGGGCAGTGCATGTAATCCCTTCAGTTGGTTGGTACAACTTGC
CAACTGGGCCCTGTTCCACATGTGACACGGGGGGGGACCAAACACAAAGGGGTTCTCTGACTGTAGTTGA
CATCCTTATAAATGGATGTGCACATTTGCCAACACTGAGTGGCTTTCATCCTGGAGCAGACTTTGCAGTC
TGTGGACTGCAACACAACATTGCCTTTATGTGTAACTCTTGGCTGAAGCTCTTACACCAATGCTGGGGGA
CATGTACCTCCCAGGGGCCCAGGAAGACTACGGGAGGCTACACCAACGTCAATCAGAGGGGCCTGTGTAG
CTACCGATAAGCGGACCCTCAAGAGGGCATTAGCAATAGTGTTTATAAGGCCCCCTTGTTAACCCTAAAC
GGGTAGCATATGCTTCCCGGGTAGTAGTATATACTATCCAGACTAACCCTAATTCAATAGCATATGTTAC
CCAACGGGAAGCATATGCTATCGAATTAGGGTTAGTAAAAGGGTCCTAAGGAACAGCGATATCTCCCACC
CCATGAGCTGTCACGGTTTTATTTACATGGGGTCAGGATTCCACGAGGGTAGTGAACCATTTTAGTCACA
AGGGCAGTGGCTGAAGATCAAGGAGCGGGCAGTGAACTCTCCTGAATCTTCGCCTGCTTCTTCATTCTCC
TTCGTTTAGCTAATAGAATAACTGCTGAGTTGTGAACAGTAAGGTGTATGTGAGGTGCTCGAAAACAAGG
TTTCAGGTGACGCCCCCAGAATAAAATTTGGACGGGGGGTTCAGTGGTGGCATTGTGCTATGACACCAAT
ATAACCCTCACAAACCCCTTGGGCAATAAATACTAGTGTAGGAATGAAACATTCTGAATATCTTTAACAA
TAGAAATCCATGGGGTGGGGACAAGCCGTAAAGACTGGATGTCCATCTCACACGAATTTATGGCTATGGG
CAACACATAATCCTAGTGCAATATGATACTGGGGTTATTAAGATGTGTCCCAGGCAGGGACCAAGACAGG
TGAACCATGTTGTTACACTCTATTTGTAACAAGGGGAAAGAGAGTGGACGCCGACAGCAGCGGACTCCAC
TGGTTGTCTCTAACACCCCCGAAAATTAAACGGGGCTCCACGCCAATGGGGCCCATAAACAAAGACAAGT
GGCCACTCTTTTTTTTGAAATTGTGGAGTGGGGGCACGCGTCAGCCCCCACACGCCGCCCTGCGGTTTTG
GACTGTAAAATAAGGGTGTAATAACTTGGCTGATTGTAACCCCGCTAACCACTGCGGTCAAACCACTTGC
CCACAAAACCACTAATGGCACCCCGGGGAATACCTGCATAAGTAGGTGGGCGGGCCAAGATAGGGGCGCG
ATTGCTGCGATCTGGAGGACAAATTACACACACTTGCGCCTGAGCGCCAAGCACAGGGTTGTTGGTCCTC
ATATTCACGAGGTCGCTGAGAGCACGGTGGGCTAATGTTGCCATGGGTAGCATATACTACCCAAATATCT
GGATAGCATATGCTATCCTAATCTATATCTGGGTAGCATAGGCTATCCTAATCTATATCTGGGTAGCATA
TGCTATCCTAATCTATATCTGGGTAGTATATGCTATCCTAATTTATATCTGGGTAGCATAGGCTATCCTA
ATCTATATCTGGGTAGCATATGCTATCCTAATCTATATCTGGGTAGTATATGCTATCCTAATCTGTATCC
GGGTAGCATATGCTATCCTAATAGAGATTAGGGTAGTATATGCTATCCTAATTTATATCTGGGTAGCATA
TACTACCCAAATATCTGGATAGCATATGCTATCCTAATCTATATCTGGGTAGCATATGCTATCCTAATCT
ATATCTGGGTAGCATAGGCTATCCTAATCTATATCTGGGTAGCATATGCTATCCTAATCTATATCTGGGT
AGTATATGCTATCCTAATTTATATCTGGGTAGCATAGGCTATCCTAATCTATATCTGGGTAGCATATGCT
ATCCTAATCTATATCTGGGTAGTATATGCTATCCTAATCTGTATCCGGGTAGCATATGCTATCCTCATGA
TAAGCTGTCAAACATGAGAATTTTCTTGAAGACGAAAGGGCCTCGTGATACGCCTATTTTTATAGGTTAA
TGTCATGATAATAATGGTTTCTTAGACGTCAGGTGGCACTTTTCGGGGAAATGTGCGCGGAACCCCTATT
TGTTTATTTTTCTAAATACATTCAAATATGTATCCGCTCATGAGACAATAACCCTGATAAATGCTTCAAT
AATATTGAAAAAGGAAGAGTATGAGTATTCAACATTTCCGTGTCGCCCTTATTCCCTTTTTTGCGGCATT
TTGCCTTCCTGTTTTTGCTCACCCAGAAACGCTGGTGAAAGTAAAAGATGCTGAAGATCAGTTGGGTGCA
CGAGTGGGTTACATCGAACTGGATCTCAACAGCGGTAAGATCCTTGAGAGTTTTCGCCCCGAAGAACGTT
TTCCAATGATGAGCACTTTTAAAGTTCTGCTATGTGGCGCGGTATTATCCCGTGTTGACGCCGGGCAAGA
GCAACTCGGTCGCCGCATACACTATTCTCAGAATGACTTGGTTGAGTACTCACCAGTCACAGAAAAGCAT
CTTACGGATGGCATGACAGTAAGAGAATTATGCAGTGCTGCCATAACCATGAGTGATAACACTGCGGCCA
ACTTACTTCTGACAACGATCGGAGGACCGAAGGAGCTAACCGCTTTTTTGCACAACATGGGGGATCATGT
AACTCGCCTTGATCGTTGGGAACCGGAGCTGAATGAAGCCATACCAAACGACGAGCGTGACACCACGATG
CCTGCAGCAATGGCAACAACGTTGCGCAAACTATTAACTGGCGAACTACTTACTCTAGCTTCCCGGCAAC
AATTAATAGACTGGATGGAGGCGGATAAAGTTGCAGGACCACTTCTGCGCTCGGCCCTTCCGGCTGGCTG
GTTTATTGCTGATAAATCTGGAGCCGGTGAGCGTGGGTCTCGCGGTATCATTGCAGCACTGGGGCCAGAT
GGTAAGCCCTCCCGTATCGTAGTTATCTACACGACGGGGAGTCAGGCAACTATGGATGAACGAAATAGAC
AGATCGCTGAGATAGGTGCCTCACTGATTAAGCATTGGTAACTGTCAGACCAAGTTTACTCATATATACT
TTAGATTGATTTAAAACTTCATTTTTAATTTAAAAGGATCTAGGTGAAGATCCTTTTTGATAATCTCATG
ACCAAAATCCCTTAACGTGAGTTTTCGTTCCACTGAGCGTCAGACCCCGTAGAAAAGATCAAAGGATCTT
CTTGAGATCCTTTTTTTCTGCGCGTAATCTGCTGCTTGCAAACAAAAAAACCACCGCTACCAGCGGTGGT
TTGTTTGCCGGATCAAGAGCTACCAACTCTTTTTCCGAAGGTAACTGGCTTCAGCAGAGCGCAGATACCA
AATACTGTTCTTCTAGTGTAGCCGTAGTTAGGCCACCACTTCAAGAACTCTGTAGCACCGCCTACATACC
TCGCTCTGCTAATCCTGTTACCAGTGGCTGCTGCCAGTGGCGATAAGTCGTGTCTTACCGGGTTGGACTC
AAGACGATAGTTACCGGATAAGGCGCAGCGGTCGGGCTGAACGGGGGGTTCGTGCACACAGCCCAGCTTG
GAGCGAACGACCTACACCGAACTGAGATACCTACAGCGTGAGCTATGAGAAAGCGCCACGCTTCCCGAAG
GGAGAAAGGCGGACAGGTATCCGGTAAGCGGCAGGGTCGGAACAGGAGAGCGCACGAGGGAGCTTCCAGG
GGGAAACGCCTGGTATCTTTATAGTCCTGTCGGGTTTCGCCACCTCTGACTTGAGCGTCGATTTTTGTGA
TGCTCGTCAGGGGGGCGGAGCCTATGGAAAAACGCCAGCAACGCGGCCTTTTTACGGTTCCTGGCCTTTT
GCTGGCCTTTTGCTCACATGTTCTTTCCTGCGTTATCCCCTGATTCTGTGGATAACCGTATTACCGCCTT
TGAGTGAGCTGATACCGCTCGCCGCAGCCGAACGACCGAGCGCAGCGAGTCAGTGAGCGAGGAAGCGGAA
GAGCGCCCAATACGCAAACCGCCTCTCCCCGCGCGTTGGCCGATTCATTAATGCAGCTGGCACGACAGGT
TTCCCGACTGGAAAGCGGGCAGTGAGCGCAACGCAATTAATGTGAGTTAGCTCACTCATTAGGCACCCCA
GGCTTTACACTTTATGCTTCCGGCTCGTATGTTGTGTGGAATTGTGAGCGGATAACAATTTCACACAGGA
AACAGCTATGACCATGATTACGCCAAGCTCTAGCTAGAGGTCGACCAATTCTCATGTTTGACAGCTTATC
ATCGCAGATCCGGGCAACGTTGTTGCCATTGCTGCAGGCGCAGAACTGGTAGGTATGGAAGATCTATACA
TTGAATCAATATTGGCAATTAGCCATATTAGTCATTGGTTATATAGCATAAATCAATATTGGCTATTGGC
CATTGCATACGTTGTATCTATATCATAATATGTACATTTATATTGGCTCATGTCCAATATGACCGCCATG
TTGACATTGATTATTGACTAGTTATTAATAGTAATCAATTACGGGGTCATTAGTTCATAGCCCATATATG
GAGTTCCGCGTTACATAACTTACGGTAAATGGCCCGCCTGGCTGACCGCCCAACGACCCCCGCCCATTGA
CGTCAATAATGACGTATGTTCCCATAGTAACGCCAATAGGGACTTTCCATTGACGTCAATGGGTGGAGTA
TTTACGGTAAACTGCCCACTTGGCAGTACATCAAGTGTATCATATGCCAAGTCCGCCCCCTATTGACGTC
AATGACGGTAAATGGCCCGCCTGGCATTATGCCCAGTACATGACCTTACGGGACTTTCCTACTTGGCAGT
ACATCTACGTATTAGTCATCGCTATTACCATG
Features (pLannotate 1.2.2; 17 found; start..end, strand, type, name):
      2..201     +  promoter       CMV promoter: human cytomegalovirus (CMV) immediate early promoter
    269..307     +  misc_feature   Ad SA (fragment): adenovirus major late transcript splice acceptor (Friedrich and Soriano, 1991)
    340..549     -  CDS            PTP (fragment): TERM_ADE02 - Experimental evidence at protein level: Swiss-Prot protein existence level 1. Protein covalently bound to the viral DNA that acts as a primer for viral genomic replication by DNA strand displacement. Assembles on the viral origin of replication in an initiation complex with viral polymerase, DBP, host NFIA and host POU2F1/OCT1. During initiation, the polymerase covalently couples the first dCTP with Ser- 580 of pTP. The terminal protein stimulates the template activity over 20 fold compared to protein-free templates. Neo-synthesized viral genomes are linked to two preterminal prot
    580..669     +  intron         chimeric intron (fragment): chimera between introns from adenovirus and immunoglobulin heavy chain genes
    688..734     +  CDS            IgH signal sequence (fragment): signal sequence from the mouse immunoglobulin heavy chain variable region
   2929..2984    +  polyA_signal   β-globin poly(A) signal: rabbit β-globin polyadenylation signal (Gil and Proudfoot, 1987)
   3498..5179    -  rep_origin     oriP (fragment): Epstein-Barr virus oriP replication origin (Yates et al., 2000)
   5306..5410    +  promoter       AmpR promoter: bla
   5411..6271    +  CDS            AmpR: β-lactamase; bla; confers resistance to ampicillin, carbenicillin, and related antibiotics
   6442..7030    +  rep_origin     ori: high-copy-number ColE1/pMB1/pBR322/pUC origin of replication
   7213..7305    +  CDS            lacI (fragment): lac repressor; lacI; The lac repressor binds to the lac operator to inhibit transcription in E. coli. This inhibition can be relieved by adding lactose or isopropyl-β-D-thiogalactopyranoside (IPTG).
   7318..7339    +  protein_bind   CAP binding site: CAP binding activates transcription in the presence of cAMP. E. coli catabolite activator protein
   7354..7384    +  promoter       lac promoter: promoter for the E. coli lac operon
   7392..7408    +  protein_bind   lac operator: The lac repressor binds to the lac operator to inhibit transcription in E. coli. This inhibition can be relieved by adding lactose or isopropyl-β-D-thiogalactopyranoside (IPTG). lac repressor encoded by lacI
   7478..7494    +  promoter       tet promoter (fragment): E. coli promoter for tetracycline efflux protein gene
   7504..7529    -  CDS            bla(M) (fragment): β-lactamase lacking the signal sequence; bla(M); allows cytosolic expression of β-lactamase
   7703..8082    +  enhancer       CMV enhancer: human cytomegalovirus immediate early enhancer
