[The description below was written by a language model from this plasmid's Addgene catalogue record and pLannotate feature annotations shown in this document.]
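Description:
D6_Ld_100150 is a mammalian expression plasmid built on the pTT3 backbone, designed to produce the extracellular region (ectodomain) of a Leishmania donovani protein annotated as a putative nucleoside phosphatase (LDPBK_100150) as a soluble recombinant protein in mammalian cells. The sequenced plasmid is 8,082 nt, consistent with a backbone of about 6.1 kb carrying an insert of about 1.95 kb. In bacteria it is maintained at high copy through a ColE1/pUC-type origin and selected with ampicillin via the β-lactamase gene. Remnants of lac regulatory elements and small tet and bla fragments in the backbone appear to be cloning-vector leftovers rather than functional parts.

Expression is driven by the human CMV immediate-early enhancer and promoter, which span the numbering origin of the circular map. Downstream lie adenovirus-derived leader and splice sequences and a chimeric intron fragment, elements that generally improve processing and output of the transcript. The short reverse-strand hit to adenovirus terminal protein is most likely a by-product of this adenoviral leader region. A fragment of a mouse immunoglobulin heavy chain signal sequence precedes the unannotated stretch where the insert sits, which would direct the ectodomain into the secretory pathway, and a rabbit β-globin polyadenylation signal terminates the transcript. According to the catalogue entry, the insert carries a C-terminal biotinylation sequence and a His tag, although the feature table does not annotate these. Such tags typically allow capture on streptavidin and metal-affinity purification. An Epstein-Barr virus oriP fragment supports episomal retention in cells expressing EBNA1, which favours high-yield transient expression. The plasmid belongs to a study of L. donovani cell surface and secreted proteins.
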