Addgene plasmid #135822: D6_Ld_100150
Purpose: Expression of Leishmania donovani ectodomain in mammalian cells
Depositing lab: Gavin Wright. Depositing organization: Wellcome Sanger Institute. Publication: Systematic identification of genes encoding cell surface and secreted proteins that are essential for in vitro growth and infection in Leishmania donovani. Roberts AJ, Ong HB, Clare S, Brandt C, Harcourt K, Franssen SU, Cotton JA, Muller-Sienerth N, Wright GJ. PLoS Pathog. 2022 Feb 24;18(2):e1010364. doi: 10.1371/journal.ppat.1010364. eCollection 2022 Feb. PubMed 35202447.
Backbone
  Vector backbone: pTT3
  Backbone manufacturer: Yves Durocher, NRC
  Backbone size w/o insert (bp): 6132
  Vector type: Mammalian Expression
Growth in bacteria
  Bacterial resistance: Ampicillin, 100 μg/mL
  Growth temperature: 37°C
  Growth strain: DH5alpha
  Copy number: High Copy
Gene/Insert
  Gene/Insert name: nucleoside phosphatase, putative (alt name: LDPBK_100150)
  Species: Leishmania donovani
  Insert size (bp): 1950
  Tag / fusion protein: biotinylation sequence and His tag (C terminal on insert)
  Cloning method: Unknown
Terms and licenses: Academic/Nonprofit Terms; Industry Terms: Not Available to Industry
How to cite: D6_Ld_100150 was a gift from Gavin Wright (Addgene plasmid # 135822 ; http://n2t.net/addgene:135822 ; RRID:Addgene_135822)
